Addgene plasmid #18618: T4 Lysozyme V149I WT*
Depositing lab: Brian Matthews. Depositing organization: University of Oregon.
Backbone
  Vector backbone: pHS1403
  Backbone size w/o insert (bp): 5000
  Vector type: Bacterial Expression
Growth in bacteria
  Bacterial resistance: Ampicillin, 100 μg/mL
  Growth temperature: 37°C
  Growth strain: DH5alpha
  Copy number: High Copy
Gene/Insert
  Gene/Insert name: T4 Lysozyme (alt name: 1149I)
  Species: Bacteriophage T4
  Insert size (bp): 600
  Mutation: V149I WT*
  GenBank ID: NP_049736
  Entrez Gene: e (a.k.a. T4p123)
  Cloning method: Restriction Enzyme; 5′ cloning site BamHI (not destroyed); 3′ cloning site HindIII (not destroyed)
  Sequencing primers: 5′ na; 3′ GGCGTATCACGAGGCCC
Terms and licenses: Academic/Nonprofit Terms; Industry Terms: Not Available to Industry
Depositor comments: The BamHI site is 27 bp from the ATG and the HindIII site is 115 bp from the stop.
How to cite: T4 Lysozyme V149I WT* was a gift from Brian Matthews (Addgene plasmid # 18618 ; http://n2t.net/addgene:18618 ; RRID:Addgene_18618)
