[The description below was written by a language model from this plasmid's Addgene catalogue record.]
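Description:
T4 Lysozyme V149I WT* is a bacterial expression plasmid built on the pHS1403 backbone (about 5 kb without insert) that carries a mutant form of the bacteriophage T4 lysozyme gene (gene e). It is maintained in E. coli as a high-copy plasmid under ampicillin selection. The record does not include a feature table, and it does not state which promoter drives expression, the type of replication origin, or whether any tags are present.

The insert is roughly 600 bp and was cloned by restriction digestion between a BamHI site at the 5′ end and a HindIII site at the 3′ end, both of which remain intact. According to the depositor's notes, the BamHI site lies 27 bp from the start codon and the HindIII site 115 bp from the stop codon, so the fragment includes short flanking untranslated sequence on either side of the coding region and can be excised or swapped as a cassette. The encoded protein carries the substitution V149I, replacing valine with the slightly larger isoleucine at position 149, in the "WT*" background. The record does not define WT*; in the T4 lysozyme literature this designation generally refers to a cysteine-free pseudo-wild-type version of the enzyme used as the reference protein for mutational work.

The record gives no explicit purpose, but a single-residue variant in an expression vector of this kind is suited to producing recombinant mutant lysozyme in bacteria for comparison with the parent protein, for example in studies of protein stability, folding and structure.
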