>Addgene plasmid #18618 | T4 Lysozyme V149I WT* | addgene partial sequence | sequence record 24403 | 18618 sequence with 3primeUP
GCTANTGAAAAAAGCCCGCTCATTAGGCGGGCTCAGATCTGCTCATGTTTGACAGCTTATCATCGATAAG
CTTCGGCAATAAATTCTTGATATGTTTTCATATGTTTCCTTTAAATATTTTAATTAGTAATTGTCTATTC
AAGTAATTGTGAATATACTATCACAATTCCAAGAGAAAGTAAACAGCTTTATAGATTTTTATACGCGTCC
CAAGTGCCAGTTCTAAACGTTGTAATAATTCGTTTTGCGCGATTAGGTGTTTGATTATACCATCTACTTT
TAGCCAGGTTAACTGCTGCTTCATCCCAGCGTTTTTGTTGAAGCATACGTAAAGAGTTAGTAAATCCTGC
CACACCGGTTTCTCCCATTTGGAAAACCATATTAATCAATGCAGCGCGACGAACCGCATCAAGAGAATCA
TAAACCGGTTTTAATTTAGCATTTCTCAGAATTCCGCGAACAGCAGCATCAACATCCTGATTAAAGAGTT
TTTCAGCCTCATCTTTTGTAATTACACCATTAGTATTACGCCCAATAGCTTTATCTAATTCAGATTTAGC
AGCATTAAGTGATGGACTTTTTGTAAGCAAATGACCGATGCCNATAGTGTAATAGCCTTCTGTGCNTTAT
AGATTTAAGTCTAAGACCTTCATCTATACGTAACATTNCAATATATNCAAATACCTCNAAGCTCGATGGA
CCNGGTTCCTGTGGNAATGTANCGCTCNCAATCCCNCATAACNGCGNGATAATGCACNGGGGNGGGGAAC
GACCGTCCGGGGAANNTANCCCCNATCCCCTN
